>Addgene plasmid #99725 | pRK5 Flag-RagC(Q120L) | addgene full sequence | sequence record 197056 | Addgene NGS Result
TAATGTGAGTTAGCTCACTCATTAGGCACCCCAGGCTTTACACTTTATGCTTCCGGCTCGTATGTTGTGT
GGAATTGTGAGCGGATAACAATTTCACACAGGAAACAGCTATGACATGATTACGAATTAATTCGAGCTCG
CCCGACATTGATTATTGACTAGTTATTAATAGTAATCAATTACGGGGTCATTAGTTCATAGCCCATATAT
GGAGTTCCGCGTTACATAACTTACGGTAAATGGCCCGCCTGGCTGACCGCCCAACGACCCCCGCCCATTG
ACGTCAATAATGACGTATGTTCCCATAGTAACGCCAATAGGGACTTTCCATTGACGTCAATGGGTGGAGT
ATTTACGGTAAACTGCCCACTTGGCAGTACATCAAGTGTATCATATGCCAAGTACGCCCCCTATTGACGT
CAATGACGGTAAATGGCCCGCCTGGCATTATGCCCAGTACATGACCTTATGGGACTTTCCTACTTGGCAG
TACATCTACGTATTAGTCATCGCTATTACCATGGTGATGCGGTTTTGGCAGTACATCAATGGGCGTGGAT
AGCGGTTTGACTCACGGGGATTTCCAAGTCTCCACCCCATTGACGTCAATGGGAGTTTGTTTTGGCACCA
AAATCAACGGGACTTTCCAAAATGTCGTAACAACTCCGCCCCATTGACGCAAATGGGCGGTAGGCGTGTA
CGGTGGGAGGTCTATATAAGCAGAGCTCGTTTAGTGAACCGTCAGATCGCCTGGAGACGCCATCCACGCT
GTTTTGACCTCCATAGAAGACACCGGGACCGATCCAGCCTCCGCGGCCGGGAACGGTGCATTGGAACGCG
GATTCCCCGTGCCAAGAGTGACGTAAGTACCGCCTATAGAGTCTATAGGCCCACCCCCTTGGCTTCGTTA
GAACGCGGCTACAATTAATACATAACCTTATGTATCATACACATACGATTTAGGTGACACTATAGAATAA
CATCCACTTTGCCTTTCTCTCCACAGGTGTCCACTCCCAGGTCCAACTGCACCTCGGTTCTATCGATTGA
ATTCACCATGGAAATGGACTACAAGGATGACGATGACAAGGGTGGTGGTGGTGGTGCGTCGACGATGTCC
CTGCAGTACGGGGCGGAGGAGACGCCCCTCGCCGGCAGTTACGGCGCGGCCGATTCGTTTCCAAAGGACT
TCGGCTACGGCGTGGAGGAGGAGGAAGAGGAGGCGGCGGCGGCGGGCGGAGGGGTTGGGGCAGGGGCAGG
CGGTGGCTGTGGTCCGGGGGGCGCTGACAGCTCCAAGCCGAGGATTCTGCTCATGGGACTCCGGCGCAGC
GGCAAGTCCTCCATCCAGAAGGTGGTGTTTCATAAGATGTCACCCAACGAGACCCTCTTTTTGGAAAGTA
CCAACAAGATTTATAAGGATGACATTTCCAATAGCTCCTTTGTGAATTTCCAGATATGGGATTTTCCTGG
GCTGATGGACTTTTTTGACCCAACCTTTGACTATGAGATGATCTTCAGGGGAACAGGAGCATTGATATAC
GTCATTGACGCACAGGATGACTACATGGAGGCTTTAACAAGACTTCACATTACTGTTTCTAAAGCCTACA
AAGTTAACCCAGACATGAATTTTGAGGTTTTTATTCACAAAGTTGATGGTCTGTCTGATGATCACAAAAT
AGAAACACAGAGGGACATTCATCAAAGGGCCAATGATGACCTTGCAGATGCTGGGCTAGAAAAACTCCAT
CTTAGCTTTTATCTGACTAGTATCTATGACCATTCAATATTTGAAGCCTTTAGTAAGGTGGTGCAGAAAC
TCATTCCACAACTGCCGACCTTGGAAAACCTATTAAATATCTTTATATCAAATTCAGGTATTGAAAAAGC
TTTTCTCTTTGATGTTGTCAGCAAAATCTACATTGCAACAGACAGTTCCCCTGTGGATATGCAATCTTAT
GAACTTTGCTGTGACATGATCGATGTTGTAATTGATGTGTCTTGTATATATGGGTTAAAGGAAGATGGAA
GTGGAAGTGCTTATGACAAAGAATCTATGGCAATTATCAAGCTGAATAATACAACTGTCCTTTATTTAAA
GGAGGTGACTAAATTTTTGGCACTGGTCTGCATTCTAAGGGAAGAAAGCTTTGAAAGAAAAGGTTTAATA
GACTACAACTTCCACTGTTTCCGAAAAGCTATTCATGAGGTTTTTGAGGTGGGTGTGACTTCTCACAGGA
GCTGTGGTCACCAGACTAGTGCCTCCAGTCTGAAAGCGCTGACACACAATGGCACGCCACGAAACGCCAT
CTAGGCGGCCGCTAAGTAAGTAAGGATCCCCAGCTTGGCCGCCATGGCCCAACTTGTTTATTGCAGCTTA
TAATGGTTACAAATAAAGCAATAGCATCACAAATTTCACAAATAAAGCATTTTTTTCACTGCATTCTAGT
TGTGGTTTGTCCAAACTCATCAATGTATCTTATCATGTCTGGATCGGGAATTAATTCGGCGCAGCACCAT
GGCCTGAAATAACCTCTGAAAGAGGAACTTGGTTAGGTACCTTCTGAGGCGGAAAGAACCAGCTGTGGAA
TGTGTGTCAGTTAGGGTGTGGAAAGTCCCCAGGCTCCCCAGCAGGCAGAAGTATGCAAAGCATGCATCTC
AATTAGTCAGCAACCAGGTGTGGAAAGTCCCCAGGCTCCCCAGCAGGCAGAAGTATGCAAAGCATGCATC
TCAATTAGTCAGCAACCATAGTCCCGCCCCTAACTCCGCCCATCCCGCCCCTAACTCCGCCCAGTTCCGC
CCATTCTCCGCCCCATGGCTGACTAATTTTTTTTATTTATGCAGAGGCCGAGGCCGCCTCGGCCTCTGAG
CTATTCCAGAAGTAGTGAGGAGGCTTTTTTGGAGGCCTAGGCTTTTGCAAAAAGCTGTTAACAGCTTGGC
ACTGGCCGTCGTTTTACAACGTCGTGACTGGGAAAACCCTGGCGTTACCCAACTTAATCGCCTTGCAGCA
CATCCCCCTTTCGCCAGCTGGCGTAATAGCGAAGAGGCCCGCACCGATCGCCCTTCCCAACAGTTGCGCA
GCCTGAATGGCGAATGGCGCCTGATGCGGTATTTTCTCCTTACGCATCTGTGCGGTATTTCACACCGCAT
A
[142 nt withheld, positions 3152-3293]
C
[141 nt withheld, positions 3295-3435]
CCTTTGACGTTGGAGTCCACGTTCTTT
[37 nt withheld, positions 3463-3499]
ACCCTATCTCGGGCTATTCTTTTGATTTATAAGGGATTTTGCCGATTTCGGCCTATTGGTTAAAAAATGA
GCTGATTTAACAAAAATTTAACGCGAATTTTAACAAAATATTAACGTTTACAATTTTATGGTGCACTCTC
AGTACAATCTGCTCTGATGCCGCATAGTTAAGCCAGCCCCGACACCCGCCAACACCCGCTGACGCGCCCT
GACGGGCTTGTCTGCTCCCGGCATCCGCTTACAGACAAGCTGTGACCGTCTCCGGGAGCTGCATGTGTCA
GAGGTTTTCACCGTCATCACCGAAACGCGCGAGACGAAAGGGCCTCGTGATACGCCTATTTTTATAGGTT
AATGTCATGATAATAATGGTTTCTTAGACGTCAGGTGGCACTTTTCGGGGAAATGTGCGCGGAACCCCTA
TTTGTTTATTTTTCTAAATACATTCAAATATGTATCCGCTCATGAGACAATAACCCTGATAAATGCTTCA
ATAATATTGAAAAAGGAAGAGTATGAGTATTCAACATTTCCGTGTCGCCCTTATTCCCTTTTTTGCGGCA
TTTTGCCTTCCTGTTTTTGCTCACCCAGAAACGCTGGTGAAAGTAAAAGATGCTGAAGATCAGTTGGGTG
CACGAGTGGGTTACATCGAACTGGATCTCAACAGCGGTAAGATCCTTGAGAGTTTTCGCCCCGAAGAACG
TTTTCCAATGATGAGCACTTTTAAAGTTCTGCTATGTGGCGCGGTATTATCCCGTATTGACGCCGGGCAA
GAGCAACTCGGTCGCCGCATACACTATTCTCAGAATGACTTGGTTGAGTACTCACCAGTCACAGAAAAGC
ATCTTACGGATGGCATGACAGTAAGAGAATTATGCAGTGCTGCCATAACCATGAGTGATAACACTGCGGC
CAACTTACTTCTGACAACGATCGGAGGACCGAAGGAGCTAACCGCTTTTTTGCACAACATGGGGGATCAT
GTAACTCGCCTTGATCGTTGGGAACCGGAGCTGAATGAAGCCATACCAAACGACGAGCGTGACACCACGA
TGCCTGTAGCAATGGCAACAACGTTGCGCAAACTATTAACTGGCGAACTACTTACTCTAGCTTCCCGGCA
ACAATTAATAGACTGGATGGAGGCGGATAAAGTTGCAGGACCACTTCTGCGCTCGGCCCTTCCGGCTGGC
TGGTTTATTGCTGATAAATCTGGAGCCGGTGAGCGTGGGTCTCGCGGTATCATTGCAGCACTGGGGCCAG
ATGGTAAGCCCTCCCGTATCGTAGTTATCTACACGACGGGGAGTCAGGCAACTATGGATGAACGAAATAG
ACAGATCGCTGAGATAGGTGCCTCACTGATTAAGCATTGGTAACTGTCAGACCAAGTTTACTCATATATA
CTTTAGATTGATTTAAAACTTCATTTTTAATTTAAAAGGATCTAGGTGAAGATCCTTTTTGATAATCTCA
TGACCAAAATCCCTTAACGTGAGTTTTCGTTCCACTGAGCGTCAGACCCCGTAGAAAAGATCAAAGGATC
TTCTTGAGATCCTTTTTTTCTGCGCGTAATCTGCTGCTTGCAAACAAAAAAACCACCGCTACCAGCGGTG
GTTTGTTTGCCGGATCAAGAGCTACCAACTCTTTTTCCGAAGGTAACTGGCTTCAGCAGAGCGCAGATAC
CAAATACTGTTCTTCTAGTGTAGCCGTAGTTAGGCCACCACTTCAAGAACTCTGTAGCACCGCCTACATA
CCTCGCTCTGCTAATCCTGTTACCAGTGGCTGCTGCCAGTGGCGATAAGTCGTGTCTTACCGGGTTGGAC
TCAAGACGATAGTTACCGGATAAGGCGCAGCGGTCGGGCTGAACGGGGGGTTCGTGCACACAGCCCAGCT
TGGAGCGAACGACCTACACCGAACTGAGATACCTACAGCGTGAGCTATGAGAAAGCGCCACGCTTCCCGA
AGGGAGAAAGGCGGACAGGTATCCGGTAAGCGGCAGGGTCGGAACAGGAGAGCGCACGAGGGAGCTTCCA
GGGGGAAACGCCTGGTATCTTTATAGTCCTGTCGGGTTTCGCCACCTCTGACTTGAGCGTCGATTTTTGT
GATGCTCGTCAGGGGGGCGGAGCCTATGGAAAAACGCCAGCAACGCGGCCTTTTTACGGTTCCTGGCCTT
TTGCTGGCCTTTTGCTCACATGTTCTTTCCTGCGTTATCCCCTGATTCTGTGGATAACCGTATTACCGCC
TTTGAGTGAGCTGATACCGCTCGCCGCAGCCGAACGACCGAGCGCAGCGAGTCAGTGAGCGAGGAAGCGG
AAGAGCGCCCAATACGCAAACCGCCTCTCCCCGCGCGTTGGCCGATTCATTAATGCAGCTGGCACGACAG
GTTTCCCGACTGGAAAGCGGGCAGTGAGCGCAACGCAAT
Features (pLannotate 1.2.2; 21 found; start..end, strand, type, name):
      1..22      +  protein_bind   CAP binding site: CAP binding activates transcription in the presence of cAMP. E. coli catabolite activator protein
     37..67      +  promoter       lac promoter: promoter for the E. coli lac operon
     75..91      +  protein_bind   lac operator: The lac repressor binds to the lac operator to inhibit transcription in E. coli. This inhibition can be relieved by adding lactose or isopropyl-β-D-thiogalactopyranoside (IPTG). lac repressor encoded by lacI
    144..523     +  enhancer       CMV enhancer: human cytomegalovirus immediate early enhancer
    524..727     +  promoter       CMV promoter: human cytomegalovirus (CMV) immediate early promoter
    863..906     +  intron         CMV intron (fragment): modified intron A from human cytomegalovirus
    958..976     +  promoter       SP6 promoter: promoter for bacteriophage SP6 RNA polymerase
    980..1017    +  CDS            IgH signal sequence (fragment): signal sequence from the mouse immunoglobulin heavy chain variable region
   1070..1090    +  CDS            FLAG (fragment): FLAG® epitope tag, followed by an enterokinase cleavage site
   1115..2311    +  CDS            RRAGC: RRAGC_HUMAN - Experimental evidence at protein level: Swiss-Prot protein existence level 1. Guanine nucleotide-binding protein that plays a crucial role in the cellular response to amino acid availability through regulation of the mTORC1 signaling cascade (PubMed:20381137, PubMed:27234373, PubMed:24095279). Forms heterodimeric Rag complexes with RRAGA or RRAGB and cycles between an inactive GTP-bound and an active GDP-bound form (PubMed:24095279). In its active form participates in the relocalization of mTORC1 to the lysosomes and its subsequent activation by the GTPase RHEB (PubMed:20381137,
   2361..2495    +  polyA_signal   SV40 poly(A) signal: SV40 polyadenylation signal
   2564..2921    +  promoter       SV40 promoter: SV40 enhancer and early promoter
   2940..3094    +  CDS            lacZα (fragment): LacZα fragment of β-galactosidase; lacZ fragment
   3100..3151    -  misc_feature   bom (fragment): basis of mobility region from pBR322
   3170..3550    +  rep_origin     M13 ori (sequence partly withheld): M13 bacteriophage origin of replication; arrow indicates direction of (+) strand synthesis
   3626..3675    -  misc_feature   bom (fragment): basis of mobility region from pBR322
   3777..3812    -  CDS            rop (fragment): Rop protein, which maintains plasmids at low copy number; rop
   3907..4011    +  promoter       AmpR promoter: bla
   4012..4872    +  CDS            AmpR: β-lactamase; bla; confers resistance to ampicillin, carbenicillin, and related antibiotics
   5043..5631    +  rep_origin     ori: high-copy-number ColE1/pMB1/pBR322/pUC origin of replication
   5814..5906    +  CDS            lacI (fragment): lac repressor; lacI; The lac repressor binds to the lac operator to inhibit transcription in E. coli. This inhibition can be relieved by adding lactose or isopropyl-β-D-thiogalactopyranoside (IPTG).
