[The description below was written by a language model from this plasmid's Addgene catalogue record and pLannotate feature annotations shown in this document.]
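Description:
pRK5 Flag-RagC(Q120L) is a mammalian expression plasmid built on the pRK5 backbone, designed for transient expression of an N-terminally Flag-tagged mutant of human RagC (RRAGC). It is propagated in E. coli as a high-copy plasmid through a ColE1/pUC-type origin and selected with ampicillin via the β-lactamase (AmpR) gene. The sequenced record is about 5.9 kb. The backbone also carries an M13 phage origin for single-stranded DNA production, along with assorted cloning-vector remnants annotated only as fragments (lac promoter/operator, lacZα, lacI, rop and bom pieces) that have no role in the expression cassette.

The payload is driven by the human cytomegalovirus immediate-early enhancer and promoter, followed by a fragment of CMV intron A and an SP6 promoter, which can serve as a sequencing primer site or for in vitro transcription. A Flag epitope supplied by the backbone precedes the RRAGC coding sequence, and an SV40 polyadenylation signal terminates the transcript. An SV40 enhancer/early promoter region lies downstream. A short match to an IgH signal sequence is annotated upstream of the tag, but it is only a fragment and the record does not indicate that it is functional.

RagC is a small GTPase that heterodimerises with RagA or RagB and relays amino acid availability to mTORC1 by recruiting it to lysosomes, cycling between GTP- and GDP-bound states. The Q120L substitution is the only recorded mutation. Its biochemical consequence is not stated in the record, though the associated study concerns communication between subunits of the Rag heterodimer. The construct suits transfection experiments and Flag-based detection or immunoprecipitation of the mutant Rag protein.
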