Addgene plasmid #99725: pRK5 Flag-RagC(Q120L)
Purpose: Mammalian expression of Flag-RagC(Q120L)
Depositing lab: David Sabatini & Kuang Shen. Depositing organization: Whitehead Institute for Biomedical Research. Publication: Intersubunit Crosstalk in the Rag GTPase Heterodimer Enables mTORC1 to Respond Rapidly to Amino Acid Availability. Shen K, Choe A, Sabatini DM. Mol Cell. 2017 Oct 17. pii: S1097-2765(17)30704-9. doi: 10.1016/j.molcel.2017.09.026. PubMed 29056322.
Backbone
  Vector backbone: pRK5
Growth in bacteria
  Bacterial resistance: Ampicillin, 100 μg/mL
  Growth temperature: 37°C
  Growth strain: DH5alpha
  Copy number: High Copy
Gene/Insert
  Gene/Insert name: RagC
  Mutation: Q120L
  Entrez Gene: RRAGC (a.k.a. GTR2, RAGC, TIB929)
  Promoter: CMV
  Tag / fusion protein: Flag (N terminal on backbone)
  Cloning method: Unknown
  Sequencing primers: 5′ ATT TAG GTG ACA CTA TAG
Terms and licenses: Academic/Nonprofit Terms; Industry Terms: Not Available to Industry
How to cite: pRK5 Flag-RagC(Q120L) was a gift from David Sabatini & Kuang Shen (Addgene plasmid # 99725 ; http://n2t.net/addgene:99725 ; RRID:Addgene_99725)
